>Addgene plasmid #249176 | pAP-Tag5-IgKsp-DE-Myc-His | addgene full sequence | sequence record 497520 | Addgene NGS Result
GACGGATCGGGAGATCGATCTCCCGATCCCCTATGGTGCACTCTCAGTACAATCTGCTCTGATGCCGCAT
AGTTAAGCCAGTATCTGCTCCCTGCTTGTGTGTTGGAGGTCGCTGAGTAGTGCGCGAGCAAAATTTAAGC
TACAACAAGGCAAGGCTTGACCGACAATTGCATGAAGAATCTGCTTAGGGTTAGGCGTTTTGCGCTGCTT
CGCGATGTACGGGCCAGATATACGCGTTGACATTGATTATTGACTAGTTATTAATAGTAATCAATTACGG
GGTCATTAGTTCATAGCCCATATATGGAGTTCCGCGTTACATAACTTACGGTAAATGGCCCGCCTGGCTG
ACCGCCCAACGACCCCCGCCCATTGACGTCAATAATGACGTATGTTCCCATAGTAACGCCAATAGGGACT
TTCCATTGACGTCAATGGGTGGAGTATTTACGGTAAACTGCCCACTTGGCAGTACATCAAGTGTATCATA
TGCCAAGTACGCCCCCTATTGACGTCAATGACGGTAAATGGCCCGCCTGGCATTATGCCCAGTACATGAC
CTTATGGGACTTTCCTACTTGGCAGTACATCTACGTATTAGTCATCGCTATTACCATGGTGATGCGGTTT
TGGCAGTACATCAATGGGCGTGGATAGCGGTTTGACTCACGGGGATTTCCAAGTCTCCACCCCATTGACG
TCAATGGGAGTTTGTTTTGGCACCAAAATCAACGGGACTTTCCAAAATGTCGTAACAACTCCGCCCCATT
GACGCAAATGGGCGGTAGGCGTGTACGGTGGGAGGTCTATATAAGCAGAGCTCTCTGGCTAACTAGAGAA
CCCACTGCTTACTGGCTTATCGAAATTAATACGACTCACTATAGGGAGACCCAAGCTGGCTAGCCACCAT
GGAGACAGACACACTCCTGCTATGGGTACTGCTGCTCTGGGTTCCAGGTTCCACTGGTGACGCGGCCCAG
CCGGCCGGAGGAGCTGGTGATAACGGGGGCGGGGATGACTCTAAGCATGGTGCAGGCGATGACTACTTCA
TCCCCAGCCAGGAATTCCTAGAGGCCGAAAGGATGCATTCCCTCTCCTATTACCTCAAATATGGCGGCGG
CGAGGAGACAACGACTGGCGAGAGTGAGAACCGGAGGGAGGCTGCAGACAACCAAGAGGCCAAGAAAGCT
GAGAGCTCACCAAATGCTGAACCTTCAGATGAGGGCAACTCAAGGGAGCACAGTGCTGGTTCTTGCACGA
ACTTCCAATGTAAAAGGGGACACATTTGCAAAACCGATCCACAAGGGAAACCTCACTGTGTTTGCCAAGA
TCCAGAGACTTGTCCCCCTGCAAAAATCCTAGATCAGGCTTGTGGCACTGACAACCAAACCTACGCCAGC
TCCTGTCACCTGTTTGCTACCAAGTGCAGGCTGGAGGGGACCAAAAAGGGACACCAACTGCAGCTGGATT
ACTTCGGAGCTTGCAAATCTATTCCTGCTCTCGAGGAAGCGCTCTCTCTAGAAGGGCCCGAACAAAAACT
CATCTCAGAAGAGGATCTGAATAGCGCCGTCGACCATCATCATCATCATCATTGAGTTTAAACCCGCTGA
TCAGCCTCGACTGTGCCTTCTAGTTGCCAGCCATCTGTTGTTTGCCCCTCCCCCGTGCCTTCCTTGACCC
TGGAAGGTGCCACTCCCACTGTCCTTTCCTAATAAAATGAGGAAATTGCATCGCATTGTCTGAGTAGGTG
TCATTCTATTCTGGGGGGTGGGGTGGGGCAGGACAGCAAGGGGGAGGATTGGGAAGACAATAGCAGGCAT
GCTGGGGATGCGGTGGGCTCTATGGCTTCTGAGGCGGAAAGAACCAGCTGGGGCTCTAGGGGGTATCCCC
[124 nt withheld, positions 1891-2014]
C
[91 nt withheld, positions 2016-2106]
A
[49 nt withheld, positions 2108-2156]
CCTTTGACGTTGGAGTCCACGTTCTTT
[37 nt withheld, positions 2184-2220]
ACCCTATCTCGGTCTATTCTTTTGATTTATAAGGGATTTTGCCGATTTCGGCCTATTGGTTAAAAAATGA
GCTGATTTAACAAAAATTTAACGCGAATTAATTCTGTGGAATGTGTGTCAGTTAGGGTGTGGAAAGTCCC
CAGGCTCCCCAGCAGGCAGAAGTATGCAAAGCATGCATCTCAATTAGTCAGCAACCAGGTGTGGAAAGTC
CCCAGGCTCCCCAGCAGGCAGAAGTATGCAAAGCATGCATCTCAATTAGTCAGCAACCATAGTCCCGCCC
CTAACTCCGCCCATCCCGCCCCTAACTCCGCCCAGTTCCGCCCATTCTCCGCCCCATGGCTGACTAATTT
TTTTTATTTATGCAGAGGCCGAGGCCGCCTCTGCCTCTGAGCTATTCCAGAAGTAGTGAGGAGGCTTTTT
TGGAGGCCTAGGCTTTTGCAAAAAGCTCCCGGGAGCTTGTATATCCATTTTCGGATCTGATCAGCACGTG
TTGACAATTAATCATCGGCATAGTATATCGGCATAGTATAATACGACAAGGTGAGGAACTAAACCATGGC
CAAGTTGACCAGTGCCGTTCCGGTGCTCACCGCGCGCGACGTCGCCGGAGCGGTCGAGTTCTGGACCGAC
CGGCTCGGGTTCTCCCGGGACTTCGTGGAGGACGACTTCGCCGGTGTGGTCCGGGACGACGTGACCCTGT
TCATCAGCGCGGTCCAGGACCAGGTGGTGCCGGACAACACCCTGGCCTGGGTGTGGGTGCGCGGCCTGGA
CGAGCTGTACGCCGAGTGGTCGGAGGTCGTGTCCACGAACTTCCGGGACGCCTCCGGGCCGGCCATGACC
GAGATCGGCGAGCAGCCGTGGGGGCGGGAGTTCGCCCTGCGCGACCCGGCCGGCAACTGCGTGCACTTCG
TGGCCGAGGAGCAGGACTGACACGTGCTACGAGATTTCGATTCCACCGCCGCCTTCTATGAAAGGTTGGG
CTTCGGAATCGTTTTCCGGGACGCCGGCTGGATGATCCTCCAGCGCGGGGATCTCATGCTGGAGTTCTTC
GCCCACCCCAACTTGTTTATTGCAGCTTATAATGGTTACAAATAAAGCAATAGCATCACAAATTTCACAA
ATAAAGCATTTTTTTCACTGCATTCTAGTTGTGGTTTGTCCAAACTCATCAATGTATCTTATCATGTCTG
TATACCGTCGACCTCTAGCTAGAGCTTGGCGTAATCATGGTCATAGCTGTTTCCTGTGTGAAATTGTTAT
CCGCTCACAATTCCACACAACATACGAGCCGGAAGCATAAAGTGTAAAGCCTGGGGTGCCTAATGAGTGA
GCTAACTCACATTAATTGCGTTGCGCTCACTGCCCGCTTTCCAGTCGGGAAACCTGTCGTGCCAGCTGCA
TTAATGAATCGGCCAACGCGCGGGGAGAGGCGGTTTGCGTATTGGGCGCTCTTCCGCTTCCTCGCTCACT
GACTCGCTGCGCTCGGTCGTTCGGCTGCGGCGAGCGGTATCAGCTCACTCAAAGGCGGTAATACGGTTAT
CCACAGAATCAGGGGATAACGCAGGAAAGAACATGTGAGCAAAAGGCCAGCAAAAGGCCAGGAACCGTAA
AAAGGCCGCGTTGCTGGCGTTTTTCCATAGGCTCCGCCCCCCTGACGAGCATCACAAAAATCGACGCTCA
AGTCAGAGGTGGCGAAACCCGACAGGACTATAAAGATACCAGGCGTTTCCCCCTGGAAGCTCCCTCGTGC
GCTCTCCTGTTCCGACCCTGCCGCTTACCGGATACCTGTCCGCCTTTCTCCCTTCGGGAAGCGTGGCGCT
TTCTCATAGCTCACGCTGTAGGTATCTCAGTTCGGTGTAGGTCGTTCGCTCCAAGCTGGGCTGTGTGCAC
GAACCCCCCGTTCAGCCCGACCGCTGCGCCTTATCCGGTAACTATCGTCTTGAGTCCAACCCGGTAAGAC
ACGACTTATCGCCACTGGCAGCAGCCACTGGTAACAGGATTAGCAGAGCGAGGTATGTAGGCGGTGCTAC
AGAGTTCTTGAAGTGGTGGCCTAACTACGGCTACACTAGAAGAACAGTATTTGGTATCTGCGCTCTGCTG
AAGCCAGTTACCTTCGGAAAAAGAGTTGGTAGCTCTTGATCCGGCAAACAAACCACCGCTGGTAGCGGTG
GTTTTTTTGTTTGCAAGCAGCAGATTACGCGCAGAAAAAAAGGATCTCAAGAAGATCCTTTGATCTTTTC
TACGGGGTCTGACGCTCAGTGGAACGAAAACTCACGTTAAGGGATTTTGGTCATGAGATTATCAAAAAGG
ATCTTCACCTAGATCCTTTTAAATTAAAAATGAAGTTTTAAATCAATCTAAAGTATATATGAGTAAACTT
GGTCTGACAGTTACCAATGCTTAATCAGTGAGGCACCTATCTCAGCGATCTGTCTATTTCGTTCATCCAT
AGTTGCCTGACTCCCCGTCGTGTAGATAACTACGATACGGGAGGGCTTACCATCTGGCCCCAGTGCTGCA
ATGATACCGCGAGACCCACGCTCACCGGCTCCAGATTTATCAGCAATAAACCAGCCAGCCGGAAGGGCCG
AGCGCAGAAGTGGTCCTGCAACTTTATCCGCCTCCATCCAGTCTATTAATTGTTGCCGGGAAGCTAGAGT
AAGTAGTTCGCCAGTTAATAGTTTGCGCAACGTTGTTGCCATTGCTACAGGCATCGTGGTGTCACGCTCG
TCGTTTGGTATGGCTTCATTCAGCTCCGGTTCCCAACGATCAAGGCGAGTTACATGATCCCCCATGTTGT
GCAAAAAAGCGGTTAGCTCCTTCGGTCCTCCGATCGTTGTCAGAAGTAAGTTGGCCGCAGTGTTATCACT
CATGGTTATGGCAGCACTGCATAATTCTCTTACTGTCATGCCATCCGTAAGATGCTTTTCTGTGACTGGT
GAGTACTCAACCAAGTCATTCTGAGAATAGTGTATGCGGCGACCGAGTTGCTCTTGCCCGGCGTCAATAC
GGGATAATACCGCGCCACATAGCAGAACTTTAAAAGTGCTCATCATTGGAAAACGTTCTTCGGGGCGAAA
ACTCTCAAGGATCTTACCGCTGTTGAGATCCAGTTCGATGTAACCCACTCGTGCACCCAACTGATCTTCA
GCATCTTTTACTTTCACCAGCGTTTCTGGGTGAGCAAAAACAGGAAGGCAAAATGCCGCAAAAAAGGGAA
TAAGGGCGACACGGAAATGTTGAATACTCATACTCTTCCTTTTTCAATATTATTGAAGCATTTATCAGGG
TTATTGTCTCATGAGCGGATACATATTTGAATGTATTTAGAAAAATAAACAAATAGGGGTTCCGCGCACA
TTTCCCCGAAAAGTGCCACCTGACGTC
Features (pLannotate 1.2.2; 23 found; start..end, strand, type, name):
     32..84      -  misc_feature   bom (fragment): basis of mobility region from pBR322
    239..618     +  enhancer       CMV enhancer: human cytomegalovirus immediate early enhancer
    619..822     +  promoter       CMV promoter: human cytomegalovirus (CMV) immediate early promoter
    818..851     +  LTR            5' LTR (truncated) (fragment): truncated 5' long terminal repeat (LTR) from HIV-1
    867..885     +  promoter       T7 promoter: promoter for bacteriophage T7 RNA polymerase
    909..971     +  sig_peptide    Igκ leader: leader sequence from mouse immunoglobulin κ light chain
    969..1499    +  CDS            Sparcl1 (fragment): SPRL1_MOUSE - Also known as Ecm2, Sc1. Experimental evidence at protein level: Swiss-Prot protein existence level 1. From Mus musculus (Mouse).
   1575..1592    +  CDS            capTEV™ (fragment): composite tag for in vivo biotinylation, TEV protease cleavage, and 6xHis tagging
   1621..1845    +  polyA_signal   bGH poly(A) signal: bovine growth hormone polyadenylation signal
   1849..1870    +  promoter       SV40 promoter (fragment): SV40 enhancer and early promoter
   1891..2319    +  rep_origin     f1 ori (sequence partly withheld): f1 bacteriophage origin of replication; arrow indicates direction of (+) strand synthesis
   2333..2662    +  promoter       SV40 promoter: SV40 enhancer and early promoter
   2710..2757    +  promoter       EM7 promoter: synthetic bacterial promoter&nbsp
   2776..3150    +  CDS            BleoR: antibiotic-binding protein; Sh ble from Streptoalloteichus hindustanus; confers resistance to bleomycin, phleomycin, and Zeocin™
   3160..3285    +  CDS            ble (fragment): BLE_KLEPN - Experimental evidence at protein level: Swiss-Prot protein existence level 1. Binding protein with a strong affinity to the bleomycin family of antibiotics. Binds to CL990; an antimitotic-antibiotic compound. From Klebsiella pneumoniae.
   3280..3401    +  polyA_signal   SV40 poly(A) signal: SV40 polyadenylation signal
   3474..3490    -  protein_bind   lac operator: The lac repressor binds to the lac operator to inhibit transcription in E. coli. This inhibition can be relieved by adding lactose or isopropyl-β-D-thiogalactopyranoside (IPTG). lac repressor encoded by lacI
   3498..3528    -  promoter       lac promoter: promoter for the E. coli lac operon
   3543..3564    -  protein_bind   CAP binding site: CAP binding activates transcription in the presence of cAMP. E. coli catabolite activator protein
   3577..3669    -  CDS            lacI (fragment): lac repressor; lacI; The lac repressor binds to the lac operator to inhibit transcription in E. coli. This inhibition can be relieved by adding lactose or isopropyl-β-D-thiogalactopyranoside (IPTG).
   3852..4440    -  rep_origin     ori: high-copy-number ColE1/pMB1/pBR322/pUC origin of replication
   4611..5471    -  CDS            AmpR: β-lactamase; bla; confers resistance to ampicillin, carbenicillin, and related antibiotics
   5472..5576    -  promoter       AmpR promoter: bla
