[The description below was written by a language model from this plasmid's Addgene catalogue record and pLannotate feature annotations shown in this document.]
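Description:
pAP-Tag5-IgKsp-DE-Myc-His is a mammalian expression plasmid built on the pAP-Tag5 backbone for overexpressing a secreted fragment of mouse Sparcl1 (also known as hevin, Sc1 or Ecm2). It is maintained in E. coli as a high-copy plasmid through a ColE1/pUC-type origin and is selected with ampicillin via the β-lactamase gene. An f1 origin is also present. A second marker cassette places the Sh ble gene (bleomycin/phleomycin/Zeocin resistance) under tandem SV40 early and EM7 promoters, followed by an SV40 polyadenylation signal. This arrangement allows the same gene to serve for selection in mammalian cells or in bacteria.

The expression unit is driven by the human CMV immediate-early enhancer and promoter, with a T7 promoter just downstream. The open reading frame begins with the mouse immunoglobulin κ light-chain leader, which directs the product into the secretory pathway. This leader is fused directly to the Sparcl1 segment, recorded as amino acids 330–550 and called "DE" in the plasmid name. The catalogue lists C-terminal Myc and 6xHis tags. The automated annotation does not label the Myc epitope, and it detects the His stretch only as a short fragment matching a composite tag, but the position of that fragment is consistent with the stated tags. A bovine growth hormone polyadenylation signal terminates the transcript. The annotated Sparcl1 match is somewhat shorter than the stated residue range would imply, so the exact boundaries should be checked against the sequence.

The record supports using the plasmid to produce a defined hevin fragment in transfected mammalian cells. Secretion combined with the Myc and His tags would suit detection and affinity purification of the fragment. The associated study concerns astrocyte-derived hevin and Toll-like receptor signalling in developmental synapse refinement.
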