Addgene plasmid #249176: pAP-Tag5-IgKsp-DE-Myc-His
Purpose: Overexpression of mouse Sparcl1 fragment a.a. 330-550 with Myc and 6xHis tag
Depositing lab: Cagla Eroglu. Depositing organization: Duke University. Publication: Astrocyte-microglia crosstalk through Hevin and Toll-like receptor signaling controls developmental thalamocortical synapse refinement. Ramirez JJ, Hardin EJ, Sakers K, Kim J, Colon Ortiz C, Savage JT, Hanamsagar R, Block CL, Singh SK, Bilbo SD, Eroglu C. Neuron. 2026 Feb 19:S0896-6273(25)00984-5. doi: 10.1016/j.neuron.2025.12.028. PubMed 41720089.
Backbone
  Vector backbone: pAP-Tag5
  Vector type: Mammalian Expression
Growth in bacteria
  Bacterial resistance: Ampicillin, 100 μg/mL
  Growth temperature: 37°C
  Growth strain: NEB Stable
  Copy number: High Copy
Gene/Insert
  Gene/Insert name: Sparcl1
  Species: M. musculus (mouse)
  Mutation: amino acids 330–550
  Entrez Gene: Sparcl1 (a.k.a. Ecm2, Sc1, hevin, mast9)
  Tag / fusion protein: Myc (C terminal on insert); 6xHis (C terminal on insert)
Terms and licenses: Academic/Nonprofit Terms; Industry Terms: Not Available to Industry
How to cite: pAP-Tag5-IgKsp-DE-Myc-His was a gift from Cagla Eroglu (Addgene plasmid # 249176 ; http://n2t.net/addgene:249176 ; RRID:Addgene_249176)
